>Addgene plasmid #58837 | pRS414-7x2-PHO5-GFP-hPLC delta PH domain dimer | addgene partial sequence | sequence record 94318 | pGEX3 5'-CCGGGAGCTGCATGTGTCAGAGG-3'
CGCGCGAGCGAAGGGCCTCGTGATACGCCTATTTTTATAGGTTAATGTCATGATAATAATGGTTTCTTAG
ACGGATCGCTTGCCTGTAACTTACACGCGCCTCGTATCTTTTAATGATGGAATAATTTGGGAATTTACTC
TGTGTTTATTTATTTTTATGTTTTGTATTTGGATTTTAGAAAGTAAATAAAGAAGGTAGAAGAGTTACGG
AATGAAGAAAAAAAAATAAACAAAGGTTTAAAAAATTTCAACAAAAAGCGTACTTTACATATATATTTAT
TAGACAAGAAAAGCAGATTAAATAGATATACATTCGATTAACGATAAGTAAAATGTAAAATCACAGGATT
TTCGTGTGTGGTCTTCTACACAGACAAGATGAAACAATTCGGCATTAATACCTGAGAGCAGGAAGAGCAA
GATAAAAGGTAGTATTTGTTGGCGATCCCCCTAGAGTCTTTTACATCTTCGGAAAACAAAAACTATTTTT
TCTTTAATTTCTTTTTTTACTTTCTATTTTTAATTTATATATTTATATTAAAAAATTTAAATTATAATTA
TTTTTATAGCACGAGATGAAAAGGACCCAGGTGGCACTTTTCGGGGAAATGTGCGCGGAACCCCTATTTG
TTTATTTTTCTAAATACATTCAAATATGTATCCGCTCATGAGACAATAACCCTGATAAATGCTTCAATAA
TATTGAAAAAGGAAGAGTATGAGTATTCAACATTTCCGTGTCGCCCTTAATTCCC
