>Addgene plasmid #58837 | pRS414-7x2-PHO5-GFP-hPLC delta PH domain dimer | addgene partial sequence | sequence record 94319 | M13pUC-Fwd 5'-CCCAGTCACGACGTTGTAAAACG-3'
GGGCGAATTGGGTACCGGGCCCCCCCTCGACGCTCTCCCTTATGCGATTCCTGCATTAGGAAGCAGCCCA
GTAGTAGGTTGAGGCCGTTGAGCACCGCCGCCGCAAGGAATGGTGCATGCAAGGAGATGGCGCCCAACAG
TCCCCCGGCCACGGGGCCTGCCACCATACCCACGCCGAAACAAGCGCTCATGAGCCCGAAGTGGCGAGCC
CGATCTTCCCCATCGGTGATGTCGGCGATATAGGCGCCAGCAACCGCACCTGTGGCGCCGGTGATGCCGG
CCACGATGCGTCCGGCGTAGAGGATCGATCCGGTCACCTTACTTGGCAAGGCATATACCCATTTGGGATA
AGGGTAAACATCTTTGAATTGTCGAAATGAAACGTATATAAGCGCTGATGTTTTGCTAAGTCGAGGTTAG
TATGGCTTCATCTCTCATGAGAATAAGAACAACAACAAATAGAGCAAGCAAATTCGAGAATTCCTGCAGC
CCGGGCAATTCGAATATAATGTCTAAAGGAGAAGAACTTTTCACTGGAGTTGTCCCAATTCTTGTTGAAT
TAGATGGTGATGTTAATGGGCACAAATTTTCTGTCAGTGGAGAGGGTGAAGGTGATGCAACATACGGAAA
ACTTACCCTTAAATTTATTTGCACTACTGGAAAACTACCTGTTCCATGGCCAACACTTGTCACTACTTTT
ACGTATGGTGTTCAATGCTTTTCAAGATACCCAGATCATATGAAAACGGCATGACTTTTTCAAGAGTGCC
ATGCCCGAAGGTTATGTACAGGAAAGAACTATATTTTTCAAAGATGACGGGAACTACAAGACACGTGCTG
AAGTCAAG
