>Addgene plasmid #58837 | pRS414-7x2-PHO5-GFP-hPLC delta PH domain dimer | addgene partial sequence | sequence record 94343 | M13pUC-Rev 5'-AGCGGATAACAATTTCACACAGG-3'
GCGCGCAATTAACCCTCACTAAAGGGAACAAAAGCTGGAGCTCCACCGCGGTTATCACGAATTCTCACTG
GATGTTGAGCTCCTTCAGGAAGTCCTTCAGCTCCTTGAAGTTCATCTTGTTGTCCTTGTTTTTATCAGCC
TTTCGCAAGCAGGAGTGAATCCAGTGCTGCAGCTTCTGCCGCTGGTCCATGGAGCCGGAGTGGTGGATGA
TCTTGCGCAGGCCCTGCACCCAGTGCTGAGCGTCAGCTGGTGATGGGGCAATGAGGTCTAGGGTGTTGCG
CTGGTCCTTGAAGACAATGGAGAAGCATCGATCCTCGGGGATGTCTCGGGCAAACTTCTCCAGGCCTTCT
GTGCGGTGTCCCATCCGTACCTCCTGAATGTCCTCGATGGAGAACAGCTGCGACTCCGGGGACCTCATGA
CCTTTCGAGATTCCTGCCAGATGGTCTTGCAGTCCTCCTGTAGCTTGTAGAAGCGTTCCCTACGCCACGA
GCTGGACTTCACCTTCAGAAGCTGGCTGCCCTTCAGAAGGGCCTGAAGGTCCGGGTCATCCTGGAGCCCG
TGCAGGGTCAGGAAGTCCCTACCCGAGTCCATGGATCTAGCTCCTGCACCCTGGATGTTGAGCTCCTTCA
GGAAGTCCTTCAGCTCCTTGAAGTTCATCTTGTTGTCCTTGTTTTTATCAGCCTTTCGCAAGCAGGAGTG
AATCCAGTGCTGCAGCTTCTGCCGCTGGTCCATGGAGCCGGAGTGGTGGATGATCTTGCGCAGGCCCTGC
ACCCAGTGCTGAGCGTCAGCTGGTGATGGGGCAATGAGGTCTAGGGTGTTGCGCT
