>Addgene plasmid #58837 | pRS414-7x2-PHO5-GFP-hPLC delta PH domain dimer | addgene partial sequence | sequence record 94344 | GFP-F 5'-GGTCCTTCTTGAGTTTGTAAC-3'
ATGACTATACAAGCTTATGGACTCGGGTAGGGACTTCCTGACCCTGCACGGGCTCCAGGATGACCCGGAC
CTTCAGGCCCTTCTGAAGGGCAGCCAGCTTCTGAAGGTGAAGTCCAGCTCGTGGCGTAGGGAACGCTTCT
ACAAGCTACAGGAGGACTGCAAGACCATCTGGCAGGAATCTCGAAAGGTCATGAGGTCCCCGGAGTCGCA
GCTGTTCTCCATCGAGGACATTCAGGAGGTACGGATGGGACACCGCACAGAAGGCCTGGAGAAGTTTGCC
CGAGACATCCCCGAGGATCGATGCTTCTCCATTGTCTTCAAGGACCAGCGCAACACCCTAGACCTCATTG
CCCCATCACCAGCTGACGCTCAGCACTGGGTGCAGGGCCTGCGCAAGATCATCCACCACTCCGGCTCCAT
GGACCAGCGGCAGAAGCTGCAGCACTGGATTCACTCCTGCTTGCGAAAGGCTGATAAAAACAAGGACAAC
AAGATGAACTTCAAGGAGCTGAAGGACTTCCTGAAGGAGCTCAACATCCAGGGTGCAGGAGCTAGATCCA
TGGACTCGGGTAGGGACTTCCTGACCCTGCACGGGCTCCAGGATGACCCGGACCTTCAGGCCCTTCTGAA
GGGCAGCCAGCTTCTGAAGGTGAAGTCCAGCTCGTGGCGTAGGAACGCTTCTACAAGCTACAGGAGGACT
GCAAGACCATCTGGCAGGAATCTCGAAAGGTCATGAGGTCCCCGGAGTCGCAGCTGTTCTCCATCGAGGA
CATTCAGGAGGTACGGATGGGACACCGCACAGAA
