>Addgene plasmid #58837 | pRS414-7x2-PHO5-GFP-hPLC delta PH domain dimer | addgene partial sequence | sequence record 130099 | pRS-marker 5'-cggcatcagagcagattgta-3'
CTATATATATAATATAGGAAGCATTTAATAGAACAGCATCGTAATATATGTGTACTTTGCAGTTATGACG
CCAGATGGCAGTAGTGGAAGATATTCTTTATTGAAAAATAGCTTGTCACCTTACGTACAATCTTGATCCG
GAGCTTTTCTTTTTTTGCCGATTAAGAATTAATTCGGTCGAAAAAAGAAAAGGAGAGGGCCAAGAGGGAG
GGCATTGGTGACTATTGAGCACGTGAGTATACGTGATTAAGCACACAAAGGCAGCTTGGAGTATGTCTGT
TATTAATTTCACAGGTAGTTCTGGTCCATTGGTGAAAGTTTGCGGCTTGCAGAGCACAGAGGCCGCAGAA
TGTGCTCTAGATTCCGATGCTGACTTGCTGGGTATTATATGTGTGCCCAATAGAAAGAGAACAATTGACC
CGGTTATTGCAAGGAAAATTTCAAGTCTTGTAAAAGCATATAAAAATAGTTCAGGCACTCCGAAATACTT
GGTTGGCGTGTTTCGTAATCAACCTAAGGAGGATGTTTTGGCTCTGGTCAATGATTACGGCATTGATATC
GTCCAACTGCATGGAGATGAGTCGTGGCAAGAATACCAAGAGTTCCTCGGTTTGCCAGTTATTAAAAGAC
TCGTATTTCCAAAAGACTGCAACATACTACTCAGTGCAGCTTCACAGAAACCTCATTCGTTTATTCCCTT
GTTTGATTCAGAAGCAGGTGGGACAGGTGAACTTTTGGATTGGAACTCGATTTCTGACTGGGTTGGAAGG
CAAGAGAGCCCCGAAAGCTTACATTTTATGTTAGCTGGTGGACTGACGCCAGAA
