[The description below was written by a language model from this plasmid's Addgene catalogue record.]
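Description:
pRS414-7x2-PHO5-GFP-hPLC delta PH domain dimer is a yeast expression plasmid built on the pRS414 backbone, a member of the pRS shuttle vector series. It is propagated in E. coli under ampicillin selection and maintained in yeast through the TRP1 auxotrophic marker, which allows growth of trp1 strains in medium lacking tryptophan. pRS414 is generally known as a centromeric (CEN/ARS) low-copy vector, although the record lists copy number as unknown and provides no feature table confirming the replication elements. The meaning of the "7x2" designation in the name is not explained.

The payload is a GFP fusion driven by the yeast PHO5 promoter, natively a phosphate-regulated promoter. GFP sits at the N terminus, supplied by the backbone, and is followed by two tandem copies of the pleckstrin homology (PH) domain of phospholipase C delta 1, with each domain spanning methionine 1 to glutamine 175 according to the depositor. The record is inconsistent about the origin of the insert: the plasmid name, purpose statement and comments describe it as human, whereas the species field and gene entry list rat Plcd1, so the source species should be verified before relying on it.

The PLC delta 1 PH domain is widely known to bind phosphatidylinositol 4,5-bisphosphate, and GFP fusions of it are commonly used as live-cell reporters of this lipid, mainly at the plasma membrane. Duplicating the domain typically increases avidity for the membrane. The record itself states only that the plasmid expresses the GFP-tagged PH domain in yeast.
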