Addgene plasmid #58837: pRS414-7x2-PHO5-GFP-hPLC delta PH domain dimer
Purpose: Expresses GFP-Tagged Human PLC delta PH domain in yeast
Depositing lab: Tim Levine. Depositing organization: University College London.
Backbone
  Vector backbone: pRS414
  Backbone manufacturer: Stratagene
  Vector type: Yeast Expression
  Selectable markers: TRP1
Growth in bacteria
  Bacterial resistance: Ampicillin, 100 μg/mL
  Growth temperature: 37°C
  Growth strain: DH5alpha
  Copy number: Unknown
Gene/Insert
  Gene/Insert name: 2x Phospolipase C delta1 PH domain (alt name: PLCD1)
  Species: R. norvegicus (rat)
  GenBank ID: NM_001130964.1
  Entrez Gene: Plcd1 (a.k.a. Plc1)
  Promoter: PHO5
  Tag / fusion protein: GFP (N terminal on backbone)
  Cloning method: Unknown
  Sequencing primers: 5′ N/A; 3′ N/A
Terms and licenses: Academic/Nonprofit Terms; Industry Terms: Not Available to Industry
Depositor comments: PH domain of PLC delta= Methionine 1 - Glutamine 175 This plasmid contains two copies of hPLC delta PH domain in tandem.
How to cite: pRS414-7x2-PHO5-GFP-hPLC delta PH domain dimer was a gift from Tim Levine (Addgene plasmid # 58837 ; http://n2t.net/addgene:58837 ; RRID:Addgene_58837)
